>Addgene plasmid #229390 | pXTK-BB4 [Backbone_repABC-pMlb-KanR-TetR_PartTypeBB] | addgene full sequence | sequence record 473307 | Addgene NGS Result
TTGAGATCCTTTTTTTCTGCGCGTAATCTGCTGCTTGCAAACAAAAAAACCACCGCTACCAGCGGTGGTT
TGTTTGCCGGATCAAGAGCTACCAACTCTTTTTCCGAAGGTAACTGGCTTCAGCAGAGCGCAGATACCAA
ATACTGTTCTTCTAGTGTAGCCGTAGTTAGGCCACCACTTCAAGAACTCTGTAGCACCGCCTACATACCT
CGCTCTGCTAATCCTGTTACCAGTGGCTGCTGCCAGTGGCGATAAGTCGTGTCTTACCGGGTTGGACTCA
AGACGATAGTTACCGGATAAGGCGCAGCGGTCGGGCTGAACGGGGGGTTCGTGCACACAGCCCAGCTTGG
AGCGAACGACCTACACCGAACTGAGATACCTACAGCGTGAGCTATGAGAAAGCGCCACGCTTCCCGAAGG
GAGAAAGGCGGACAGGTATCCGGTAAGCGGCAGGGTCGGAACAGGAGAGCGCACGAGGGAGCTTCCAGGG
GGAAACGCCTGGTATCTTTATAGTCCTGTCGGGTTTCGCCACCTCTGACTTGAGCGTCGATTTTTGTGAT
GCTCGTCAGGGGGGCGGAGCCTATGGAAAAACGCCAGCAACGCGCAATAGCTTCACGCTGCCGCAAGCAC
TCAGGGCGCAAGGGCTGCTAAAGGAAGCGGAACACGTAGAAAGCCAGTCCGCAGAAACGGTGCTGACCCC
GGATGAATGTCAGCTACTGGGCTATCTGGACAAGGGAAAACGCAAGCGCAAAGAGAAAGCAGGTAGCTTG
CAGTGGGCTTACATGGCGATAGCTAGACTGGGCGGTTTTATGGACAGCAAGCGAACCGGAATTGCCAGCT
GGGGCGCCCTCTGGTAAGGTTGGGAAGCCCTGCAAAGTAAACTGGATGGCTTTCTTGCCGCCAAGGATCT
GATGGCGCAGGGGATCAAGATCTGATCAAGAGACAGGATGAGGATCGTTTCGCATGATTGAACAAGATGG
ATTGCACGCAGGTTCTCCGGCCGCTTGGGTGGAGAGGCTATTCGGCTATGACTGGGCACAACAGACAATC
GGCTGCTCTGATGCCGCCGTGTTCCGGCTGTCAGCGCAGGGGCGCCCGGTTCTTTTTGTCAAGACCGACC
TGTCCGGTGCCCTGAATGAACTCCAAGACGAGGCAGCGCGGCTATCGTGGCTGGCCACGACGGGCGTTCC
TTGCGCAGCTGTGCTCGACGTTGTCACTGAAGCGGGAAGGGACTGGCTGCTATTGGGCGAAGTGCCGGGG
CAGGATCTCCTGTCATCTCACCTTGCTCCTGCCGAGAAAGTATCCATCATGGCTGATGCAATGCGGCGGC
TGCATACGCTTGATCCGGCTACCTGCCCATTCGACCACCAAGCGAAACATCGCATCGAGCGAGCACGTAC
TCGGATGGAAGCCGGTCTTGTCGATCAGGATGATCTGGACGAAGAGCATCAGGGGCTCGCGCCAGCCGAA
CTGTTCGCCAGGCTCAAGGCGCGGATGCCCGACGGCGAGGATCTCGTCGTGACCCATGGCGATGCCTGCT
TGCCGAATATCATGGTGGAAAATGGCCGCTTTTCTGGATTCATCGACTGTGGCCGGCTGGGTGTGGCGGA
CCGCTATCAGGACATAGCGTTGGCTACCCGTGATATTGCTGAAGAGCTTGGCGGCGAATGGGCTGACCGC
TTCCTCGTGCTTTACGGTATCGCCGCTCCCGATTCGCAGCGCATCGCCTTCTATCGCCTTCTTGACGAGT
TCTTCTGAGCGGGACTCTGGGGTTCGAAATGACCGACCAAGCGACGCCCAACCTGCCATCACGAGATTTC
GATTCCACCGCCGCCTTCTATGAAAGGTTGGGCTTCGGAATCGTTTTCCGGGACGCCGGCTGGATGATCC
TCCAGCGCGGGGATCTCATGCTGGAGTTCTTCGCCCACCCCCCCTGGCGTTCGTCACTCGTTTGGCCATG
CGGAATCTCCAGCCGGAACACCCCCTCGTCGCCCGGCTGGCGGTCCGCGCGGGATTGGCTTGCGATTTCA
CTTTGTCAGCAAGCGGTGCTGTTTGCGCATCGTGACGGGTTGGTACCGCTGGTCTATTGCCGGCCCCTAC
CCCGATAGATTTCATCCGCATTGACACGACGATGTGTTGAAGCCGGGAAATGTGACGAGCCGTCTTCAGG
AGTCTTTGGCCTCGGTCTGGCGATGCTGGCCGTCAGCATGCGTCTCAACATAGCGGTCTTGGCAACACCA
CCGCGTACCTACGATCTGAAACTTTGCTCCGCCGAATGGTCGCGTCTGGTGCGCGCAAATCCATGTTTTC
AATATCGTTCTGCGATTTTTTTACTGCGGTAAATTTCTGGATGCGGTCAGTGCGATTGGCCGCGCTCTGG
CCAGCGTTAACCTTTTGTTAACCCAAAACTTCTTGCCGGTAAGTCCGAATCGGAGCTTAATGGCGCTTGT
TGTGGGCATTGCTTACAAAAAGCGCCAATTCAGGTTTCGACGAGAATGAATGTCTCCATCCGGCTGCCAC
GTTTCGAGTTCGATGACAAAATCCTCGAACAGGGCGCCGAGATTTCCCGGCGGTTGAACCAGCTTCGGAT
GGAGAAATTTCCGCCCAATGCGACGAAGACGCTACGCACATTCTCGATGGCGGAGGTCGCTCACTACCTC
GGGGTTTCGCAGAACAATTTGAAGCGTCTCCATCTCGAAGGCAAGGGGCCGTTGCCTGACCAAAGTCCTT
CCGGCCGTCGCTCCTACACGGCTACACAGATGCTCGAGCTCAGGCAGTTCCTGGACCAGCATGGCAGGAC
TGAAGTCAAGAAGTACGTTCCGCACCGCAAGCTTGGCGATAAGCTCCAGGTGGTTGCGGTGGTCAATTTC
AAAGGCGGCAGCGGCAAGACGACCACGGCAGCCCACCTCGCCCAGCACCTGGCGCTGACTGGTCATCGGG
TTCTTGCGATCGATCTTGATCCGCAAGCTTCGCTGTCTGCTCTGCACGGCTTCCAGCCCGAGCTCGATCG
CAACCTCTCGCTCTATGAAGCGATCAGGTATGACGACGAACGCAGATCGATTGCGGATGTGATCATACCG
ACAAATTTCCCCGGCCTCGACATCATTCCCGCCAATCTCGAGCTGCAGGAATACGAGTATGACACGCCGC
TCGCCATGCAAGACAAAACCTCCAGTGCCGGCCGCCAGTTCTTCACGCGCATGGCCAAAGCGTTGTCGGA
GGTTGACGATCGGTACGATGTCGTCGTTGTCGATTGCCCGCCCCAGCTTGGCTATCTGACTTTGACGGCA
ATGTCGGCGGCGACATCGGTTCTCATTACGGTCCATCCGCAGATGCTCGACCTGATGTCGATGAGCCAGT
TTCTTCTGATGCTTGGCGGCATATTGAAGACCATCAAGGCCGCCGGCGCCGCGATCGAACTTGACTGGTT
TCGCTACCTGATCACGCGCTACGAACCGACCGATATTCCGCAGGCGCAGATGGTGGGCTTCATGCAGTCC
ATGCTTGCCGGCCAGATCCTGGAAAACCCGATGTTGAAGTCGACGGCGATTTCCGATGCAGGCCTCACCA
AGCAAACACTTTACGAGGTGGAGAAATCGGCCTTCACCCGCTCGACATATGACCGCGCTTTGGAATCGCT
CGACGCGGTGAACGCCGAGATCGTCACACTCATCCATCGTGCGTGGGGTCGGTCATGACGGCGAACTTTA
CGGCAGTAAAAACCGGCTATTTTGCTCGTGGAATCAGATCGCTAGCCGCTCACGGAGGCGGTTGAATGGC
CCGTAAGGATATTTTCGGCAGTGTGATGGGACCCGTCGCTGCGGTGGCCGATAACAAGGATGTATCGGGG
TATGCCGTTCGTGGTGCCTCCCGCTCGATCATGCAATCCTTCGAGGAGCTCTCCAAGAGTTCCGTCGTCG
ATCTCGATCCTGCCCTGGTTGACACCTCGTTCGTCTCGGACCGCCTGGACGAAGACGATCAGGCGTATCA
GGAGTTGCTGTCGGCAATTCGCGAGAGAGGTCAAGATTCTCCGATTCTGGTCAGACCGCATCCGGAGGTT
TCAGGACGCTTCCAGACAGTATTCGGCCATCGCCGCGTCAAGGTTGCCCGCCAGCTGGGAAGGCCGGTCC
GCGCCGTCGTCAAGAAGATGGGCGACGAGGACCATGTCATCGCCCAGGGCCAGGAGAATGCCGCCAGGGC
CAATCTGTCCTTCATCGAGAGGACCCTGTTTGCCGATCGCATTCTCAAGCGCGGCCACACCTCGGACACG
GTGAAGTCCGCTTTGGCGCTCGATGACACGACCTTTTCGAAGATGCGCTCCGTGACCGGCAATATCCCCG
AGCCAGTCATTGTGGCTGTTGGCTCGGCCAAGGCCGTCGGACGGGACAGGTGGTGGCAACTGGCCAAGCT
CATGGAGCATCCTGGGAACGCGGGCAGGGCGGCCGACTATGTGAAGAGCGCTGATTTCGCGGAGCCAAGC
AGTGACGCACGATTTGCGCTTCTTTTCGACTACCTGAACGCTCCGGCGAAACGTTCGCCGGCAGCGCCGA
AGACACGAGAAAAGGCCTGGGCGCCGCAAGACAGGTCGGTGCGGGCCAAGATCACCGACACCGGAAAAGT
GTTCACGCTTGCCCTGAAAGCAAGGGAAGCCTCGCCGTTCGGTGCGTTCATCACCGAACGGCTGGACGAG
CTTTTCGAAGCGTTCCGGCAATCGGAAATGTCTAAGAGAACAGGAGACTGAAACCGCAAAAGAAAAAGGC
CCCCGAACGTCGCCGTCGCGGAAGCCCTTCTCGTCTGTAGCAAGCTGAGAATCGCACTTCCCCGAATCAC
TGTCAAGAGTCGTGGCGCCATTTCGGCGAGCAGGTTTCTTTTGCCTTCGTGAAAGGTGAGGGAAATGGAG
AGTGGGTTTGCGACGACGCCTTTTGGGCGGCGGCCGATGACGCTTGCCTTGGTGAAGGCCAATGCCGCGT
CGCGGCAGATTCCGAAAGGGGCCGCCGTTGAGAAATGGCAGGTCTACCGGTGGCTATGCGAGGGCAAGTC
GATCGTCGGCGTTGGCGATCGTGCCCTGGCGGTGCTGAGCGGGCTGTTGACGTTTTATCCTGACGACCAG
ATCAGCGAGGAAAACGGCTTGATGGTCTTCCCGTCGAACGCACAGCTGTCTTTGCGGGCGCACGGCATGG
CCGATTCGACGCTGAGAAGGAACCTGGCCGAGCTGGTGAGTTGCGGCCTGATCATTCGCCGCGATAGTCC
GAACGGCAAAAGATTCGCTCGTAAGGGGCAGGGTGGTGCTGTCATGGAGGTCTTCGGGTTCTCGTTGGCG
CCTCTGCTGGCACGGGCGGCGGAGTTTCAGCGCGCCGCCGAGCAGGTCCGCGCCGAGTGCCAGGCGCTGA
AATTGATGCGGGAGCGCATCACGCTGCATCGCAGGGACATTCAGAAGCTGGTCGAGGCGGCGATCGAGGA
AGGGGTTCCGGGCGACTGGGGCGGCGTCTGGAGGCGGTTTCGGTCCATCGTGGATGCAATTCCGCGCCGG
GCGGGGCTGTCACAGCTTGAAGGGATCGTTGCCGAGCTGGTCGTGCTCCACGATGAAGTGGATAGGATGC
TGGAAAGCTTCACAAGTTCCACGAATCCTAGCGGCAATGAGTCCCAAAATGAGCGGCAGCAATCTGATTC
AAACACAGACTCCATTTTTGTATTTGAACCGGCTTTCGAAAAAAGCAGGGCGGCCGTTGAGCCAAGACCG
GCACCGGACGAGCGGTTGAAAAGCTATCCGATTGGACTGGTGCTGAAGGCCTGCCCCGAGTTTGCGGGCT
ATGCTGTCAACGGGATCGCCAGCTGGCGCGATTTGATGCTCACCGCGGCCCAGGTGCGCGGCTACCTTGG
GGTTTCACCGTCGGCCTATGAGGAGGCTTGCCATGTGATGGGTCAGGAAGTCGCCGCGATTGTGATTGCG
TGTATTCTGCAACGGGCACAGCACATCAATTCGGCCGGTGGCTATCTGCGCGTGCTGACGGAAAAGGCGA
GGGCAGGGGAGTTCTCGGTCGGACCGATGCTGATGGCCGCGCTCAAGGCCAATGGCCCGGCAACGAGGAT
GACGGGATGATTGAGGTACAGGTTCGTGGGGCAGGTTGCTCGGCGCTCTAGGTGACGGCATGCGGCCACC
TACCGGCGGTGGGCTCCCGGGCTTGAAAGCTGTTCAGGAATGCCATATCTTTTGCACAAGAAACATGACT
CCTGATATGGTGAACACTGTGGGCCATGCACTCAAGGCAGCCGAGCAGAATGGGCCGCTCGTCTTGTCCT
ATATGGATCGGAACGGGAAGATTGCGATCGAGCAGGTCGCGGACGGTTTTGGCATGTCCAAGGGTCAGTT
GGCCCAGACCGCCGGTCTTGCGCGTGAGACACTCTATCGCTCAGAGCGCAGCGCTGCGGCAAAGACCCAG
GGGCGTCTGCGCGAAATGCTCGAGATCATCAGCCGCGTGAGCGATTGGGCGGGCGGCAAGGAACAGGCGA
TGGCCTGGTATCGGGCTCAGCCGCTTCCGGCATTTGGCGGACGCACTGCCGAAGCGCTGGTGAAGGATGG
CAAGGCCGCCGCGGTCCGTGATTATCTAGATCACATGGCAGTCGGTGTGGCTCAATCGTCACCCTTTCTC
GGTCCTTCAACGTTCCTGACAACGAGCCTCCTTTTCGCCAATCCATCGACAATCACCGCGAGTCCCTGCT
CGAACGCTGCGTCCGGACCGGCTTCGTCGAAGGCGTCTATCGCGGCCCGCAACAGCGGCGAGAGCGGAGC
CTGTTCAACGGTGCCGCCGCGCTCGCCGGCATCGCTGTCGCCGGCCTGCTCCTCAAGCACGGCCCCAACA
GTGAAGTAGCTGATTGTCATCAGCGCATTGACGGCGTCCCCGGCCGAAAAACCCGCCTCGCAGAGGAAGC
GAAGCTGCGCGTCGGCCGTTTCCATCTGCGGTGCGCCCGGTCGCGTGCCGGCATGGATGCGCGCGCCATC
GCGGTAGGCGAGCAGCGCCTGCCTGAAGCTGCGGGCATTCCCGATCAGAAATGAGCGCCAGTCGTCGTCG
GCTCTCGGCACCGAATGCGTATGATTCTCCGCCAGCATGGCTTCGGCCAGTGCGTCGAGCAGCGCCCGCT
TGTTCCTGAAGTGCCAGTAAAGCGCCGGCTGCTGAACCCCCAACCGTTCCGCCAGTTTGCGTGTCGTCAG
ACCGTCTACGCCGACCTCGTTCAACAGGTCCAGGGCGGCACGGATCACTGTATTCGGCTGCAACTTTGTC
ATGCTTGACACTTTATCACTGATAAACATAATATGTCCACCAACTTATCAGTGATAAAGAATCCGCGCGT
TCAATCGGACCAGCGGAGGCTGGTCCGGAGGCCAGACGTGAAACCCAACATACCCCTGATCGTAATTCTG
AGCACTGTCGCGCTCGACGCTGTCGGCATCGGCCTGATTATGCCGGTGCTGCCGGGCCTCCTGCGCGATC
TGGTTCACTCGAACGACGTCACCGCCCACTATGGCATTCTGCTGGCGCTGTATGCGTTGGTGCAATTTGC
CTGCGCACCTGTGCTGGGCGCGCTGTCGGATCGTTTCGGGCGGCGGCCAATCTTGCTCGTCTCGCTGGCC
GGCGCCACTGTCGACTACGCCATCATGGCGACAGCGCCTTTCCTTTGGGTTCTCTATATCGGGCGGATCG
TGGCCGGCATCACCGGGGCGACTGGGGCGGTAGCCGGCGCTTATATTGCCGATATCACTGATGGCGATGA
GCGCGCGCGGCACTTCGGCTTCATGAGCGCCTGTTTCGGGTTCGGGATGGTCGCGGGACCTGTGCTCGGT
GGGCTGATGGGCGGTTTCTCCCCCCACGCTCCGTTCTTCGCCGCGGCAGCCTTGAACGGCCTCAATTTCC
TGACGGGCTGTTTCCTTTTGCCGGAGTCGCACAAAGGCGAACGCCGGCCGTTACGCCGGGAGGCTCTCAA
CCCGCTCGCTTCGTTCCGGTGGGCCCGGGGCATGACCGTCGTCGCCGCCCTGATGGCGGTCTTCTTCATC
ATGCAACTTGTCGGACAGGTGCCGGCCGCGCTTTGGGTCATTTTCGGCGAGGATCGCTTTCACTGGGACG
CGACCACGATCGGCATTTCGCTTGCCGCATTTGGCATTCTGCATTCACTCGCCCAGGCAATGATCACCGG
CCCTGTAGCCGCCCGGCTCGGCGAAAGGCGGGCACTCATGCTCGGAATGATTGCCGACGGCACAGGCTAC
ATCCTGCTTGCCTTCGCGACACGGGGATGGATGGCGTTCCCGATCATGGTCCTGCTTGCTTCGGGTGGCA
TCGGAATGCCGGCGCTGCAAGCAATGTTGTCCAGGCAGGTGGATGAGGAACGTCAGGGGCAGCTGCAAGG
CTCACTGGCGGCGCTCACCAGCCTGACCTCGATCGTCGGACCCCTCCTCTTCACGGCGATCTATGCGGCT
TCTATAACAACGTGGAACGGGTGGGCATGGATTGCAGGCGCTGCCCTCTACTTGCTCTGCCTGCCGGCGC
TGCGTCGCGGGCTTTGGAGCGGCGCAGGGCAACGAGCCGATCGCTGATCGTGGAAACGATAGGCCTATGC
CATGCGGGTCAAGGCGACTTCCGGCAAGCTATACGCGCCCTAGGAGTGCGGTTGGAACGTTGGCCCAGCC
AGATACTCCCGATCACGAGCAGGACGCCGATGATTTGAAGCGCACTCAGCGTCTGATCTTAATTAAAACG
TGAGACCGAAAGTGAAACGTGATTTCATGCGTCATTTTGAACATTTTGTAAATCTTATTTAATAATGTGT
GCGGCAATTCACATTTAATTTATGAATGTTTTCTTAACATCGCGGCAACTCAAGAAACGGCAGGTTCGGA
TCTTAGCTACTAGAGAAAGAGGAGAAATACTAGATGCGTAAAGGCGAAGAGCTGTTCACTGGTGTCGTCC
CTATTCTGGTGGAACTGGATGGTGATGTCAACGGTCATAAGTTTTCCGTGCGTGGCGAGGGTGAAGGTGA
CGCAACTAATGGTAAACTGACGCTGAAGTTCATCTGTACTACTGGTAAACTGCCGGTTCCTTGGCCGACT
CTGGTAACGACGCTGACTTATGGTGTTCAGTGCTTTGCTCGTTATCCGGACCATATGAAGCAGCATGACT
TCTTCAAGTCCGCCATGCCGGAAGGCTATGTGCAGGAACGCACGATTTCCTTTAAGGATGACGGCACGTA
CAAAACGCGTGCGGAAGTGAAATTTGAAGGCGATACCCTGGTAAACCGCATTGAGCTGAAAGGCATTGAC
TTTAAAGAGGACGGCAATATCCTGGGCCATAAGCTGGAATACAATTTTAACAGCCACAATGTTTACATCA
CCGCCGATAAACAAAAAAATGGCATTAAAGCGAATTTTAAAATTCGCCACAACGTGGAGGATGGCAGCGT
GCAGCTGGCTGATCACTACCAGCAAAACACTCCAATCGGTGATGGTCCTGTTCTGCTGCCAGACAATCAC
TATCTGAGCACGCAAAGCGTTCTGTCTAAAGATCCGAACGAGAAACGCGATCATATGGTTCTGCTGGAGT
TCGTAACCGCAGCGGGCATCACGCATGGTATGGATGAACTGTACAAATGACCAGGCATCAAATAAAACGA
AAGGCTCAGTCGAAAGACTGGGCCTTTCGTTTTATCTGTTGTTTGTCGGTGAACGCTCTCTACTAGAGTC
ACACTGGCTCACCTTCGGGTGGGCCTTTCTGCGTTTATAGGTCTCTGAGTATCTTCCGCTGCATAACCCT
GCTTCGGGGTCATTATAGCGATTTTTTCGGTATATCCATCCTTTTTCGCACGATATACAGGATTTTGCCA
AAGGGTTCGTGTAGACTTTCCTTGGTGTATCCAACGGCGTCAGCCGGGCAGGATAGGTGAAGTAGGCCCA
CCCGCGAGCGGGTGTTCCTTCTTCACTGTCCCTTATTCGCACCTGGCGGTGCTCAACGGGAATCCTGCTC
TGCGAGGCTGGCCGGCTACCGCCGGCGTAACAGATGAGGGCAAGCGGATGGCTGATGAAACCAAGCCAAC
CAGGAAGGGCAGCCCACCTATCAAGGTGTACTGCCTTCCAGACGAACGAAGAGCGATTGAGGAAAAGGCG
GCGGCGGCCGGCATGAGCCTGTCGGCCTACCTGCTGGCCGTCGGCCAGGGCTACAAAATCACGGGCGTCG
TGGACTATGAGCACGTCCGCGAGCTGGCCCGCATCAATGGCGACCTGGGCCGCCTGGGCGGCCTGCTGAA
ACTCTGGCTCACCGACGACCCGCGCACGGCGCGGTTCGGTGATGCCACGATCCTCGCCCTGCTGGCGAAG
ATCGAAGAGAAGCAGGACGAGCTTGGCAAGGTCATGATGGGCGTGGTCCGCCCGAGGGCAGAGCCATGAC
TTTTTTAGCCGCTAAAACGGCCGGGGGGTGCGCGTGATTGCCAAGCACGTCCCCATGCGCTCCATCAAGA
AGAGGCACTTCGAGCTGTAAGTACATCACCGACGAGCAAGGCAAGACGATCCCGAAGATCAAAGGATCTT
C
Features (pLannotate 1.2.2; 14 found; start..end, strand, type, name):
      1..589     +  rep_origin     ori: high-copy-number ColE1/pMB1/pBR322/pUC origin of replication
    603..932     +  CDS            tnpA (fragment): TN5P_ECOLX - Also known as tnp. Experimental evidence at protein level: Swiss-Prot protein existence level 1. Mediates transposition of transposon Tn5 by a 'cut and paste' mechanism. First, the monomeric transposase binds the 19 bp inverted DNA repeats flanking the transposon. Then, dimerization of the DNA- bound transposase creates a synaptic DNA complex. After nicking of the first DNA strand, excision of the transposon proceeds through a series of intermediates. The transposase then mediates the insertion of the transposon at a new site by strand transfer. The activity of the wild- type tran
    964..1755    +  CDS            neo: KKA2_KLEPN - Also known as kan, nptII. Experimental evidence at protein level: Swiss-Prot protein existence level 1. Resistance to kanamycin, neomycin, paromomycin, ribostamycin, butirosin and gentamicin B. From Klebsiella pneumoniae.
   1779..1931    +  CDS            ble (fragment): BLE_KLEPN - Experimental evidence at protein level: Swiss-Prot protein existence level 1. Binding protein with a strong affinity to the bleomycin family of antibiotics. Binds to CL990; an antimitotic-antibiotic compound. From Klebsiella pneumoniae.
   2529..3692    +  CDS            Y4CK_SINFN: Protein inferred from homology: Swiss-Prot protein existence level 3. From Sinorhizobium fredii (strain NBRC 101917 / NGR234).
   4745..4790    -  ncRNA          ctRNA p42d: Accession: RF00489 - ctRNA
   4830..4896    +  ncRNA          S-element: Accession: RF00490 - S-element
   6632..7282    -  CDS            TetR: tetracycline resistance regulatory protein; tetR
   7388..8587    +  CDS            TcR: tetracycline efflux protein; tetA; confers resistance to tetracycline
   8924..9637    +  CDS            superfolder GFP: GFP variant that folds robustly even when fused to poorly folded proteins (Pédelacq et al., 2006)
   9649..9720    +  terminator     rrnB T1 terminator: transcription terminator T1 from the E. coli rrnB gene
   9736..9763    +  terminator     T7Te terminator: phage T7 early transcription terminator
   9916..10025   +  oriT           oriT: incP origin of transfer
  10058..10429   +  CDS            traJ: oriT-recognizing protein; traJ
