[The description below was written by a language model from this plasmid's Addgene catalogue record and pLannotate feature annotations shown in this document.]
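Description:
pXTK-BB4 is an empty backbone plasmid from the XanthoMoClo modular cloning toolkit, a Golden Gate system built for genetic work in the bacterial genera Xanthobacter and Roseixanthobacter. At about 10.6 kb, it is catalogued as a bacterial expression vector on the pXTK backbone, carries no insert, and serves as the destination ("BB" part type) into which other toolkit parts are assembled. The cloning position is occupied by a superfolder GFP dropout cassette followed by the rrnB T1 and T7Te terminators. In this kind of design, correct assembly replaces the sfGFP cassette, so non-fluorescent colonies indicate successful cloning. The promoter driving sfGFP is not annotated in the feature table, nor are the Golden Gate enzyme sites.

For propagation in E. coli the plasmid has a ColE1/pMB1-type origin. The annotation describes this origin as high-copy, although the catalogue lists the plasmid as low copy. The name indicates a repABC replicon from pMlb for maintenance in the target hosts. Consistent with this, the annotation finds a homologue of a Sinorhizobium plasmid protein along with the ctRNA and S-element non-coding RNAs, which are typical regulatory features of repABC replication and partitioning systems found in alphaproteobacterial plasmids.

Selection is dual. A Tn5-derived neo (nptII) gene confers kanamycin resistance, flanked by remnants of the Tn5 transposase and ble genes, and a tetR/tetA pair provides tetracycline resistance through a regulated efflux pump. An IncP oriT together with traJ allows the plasmid to be mobilised by conjugation from a suitable donor strain, a common route for delivering DNA into non-model bacteria.
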