Addgene plasmid #229390: pXTK-BB4 [Backbone_repABC-pMlb-KanR-TetR_PartTypeBB]
Purpose: (Empty Backbone) XanthoMoClo Golden Gate Backbone Plasmid, contains Backbone_repABC-pMlb-KanR-TetR_PartTypeBB and an sfGFP dropout
Depositing lab: Michael Springer. Depositing organization: Harvard Medical School. Publication: XanthoMoClo horizontal line A Robust Modular Cloning Genetic Toolkit for the Genera Xanthobacter and Roseixanthobacter. Soltysiak MPM, Ory ALH, Lee AD, Christophersen CE, Jalihal AP, Springer M. ACS Synth Biol. 2025 Apr 18;14(4):1173-1190. doi: 10.1021/acssynbio.4c00806. Epub 2025 Mar 13. PubMed 40080684.
Backbone
  Vector backbone: pXTK
  Vector type: Bacterial Expression
Growth in bacteria
  Bacterial resistance: Kanamycin, 50 μg/mL
  Growth temperature: 37°C
  Growth strain: DH5alpha
  Copy number: Low Copy
Gene/Insert
  Gene/Insert name: None
Terms and licenses: Academic/Nonprofit Terms; Industry Terms: Not Available to Industry
How to cite: pXTK-BB4 [Backbone_repABC-pMlb-KanR-TetR_PartTypeBB] was a gift from Michael Springer (Addgene plasmid # 229390 ; http://n2t.net/addgene:229390 ; RRID:Addgene_229390)
